Addgene plasmid #126447: pTBL437 AAVS1 EQR sgRNA
Purpose: To cut the human AAVS1 locus for integration.
Depositing lab: Chang Liu. Depositing organization: University of California, Irvine. Publication: Lineage tracing and analog recording in mammalian cells by single-site DNA writing. Loveless TB, Grotts JH, Schechter MW, Forouzmand E, Carlson CK, Agahi BS, Liang G, Ficht M, Liu B, Xie X, Liu CC. Nat Chem Biol. 2021 Jun;17(6):739-747. doi: 10.1038/s41589-021-00769-8. Epub 2021 Mar 22. PubMed 33753928.
Backbone
  Vector backbone: pSQT1313
  Backbone manufacturer: Keith Joung
  Backbone size w/o insert (bp): 2259
  Total vector size (bp): 2279
  Modifications to backbone: The backbone was modified to express only one sgRNA.
  Vector type: Mammalian Expression
Growth in bacteria
  Bacterial resistance: Ampicillin, 100 μg/mL
  Growth temperature: 37°C
  Growth strain: DH5alpha
  Copy number: Low Copy
Gene/Insert
  Gene/Insert name: spacer against human AAVS1 safe-harbor locus with NGAG PAM
  gRNA/shRNA sequence: tagtggccccactgtggggt
  Species: H. sapiens (human)
  Insert size (bp): 20
  Promoter: human U6
  Cloning method: Unknown
  Sequencing primers: 5′ AGGGTTATTGTCTCATGAGCGG; 3′ CGGACAGGTATCCGGTAAGC
Resource information
  A portion of this plasmid was derived from a plasmid made by: Keith Joung; the backbone was created from pSQT1313, Addgene #53370.
Terms and licenses: Academic/Nonprofit Terms; Industry Terms: Not Available to Industry
Depositor comments: This construct was cloned by inverse PCR and in vivo recombination in E. coli strain SS320. To integrate at HEK293 site 3, co-transfect with a homology donor (for example, pTBL681, Addgene #126449) and MSP680 from Keith Joung's group, Addgene #65772. Please visit https://doi.org/10.1101/639120 for bioRxiv preprint.
How to cite: pTBL437 AAVS1 EQR sgRNA was a gift from Chang Liu (Addgene plasmid # 126447 ; http://n2t.net/addgene:126447 ; RRID:Addgene_126447)
