[The description below was written by a language model from this plasmid's Addgene catalogue record and pLannotate feature annotations shown in this document.]
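Description:
pTBL437 AAVS1 EQR sgRNA is a compact (about 2.3 kb) mammalian guide-RNA expression plasmid built on the pSQT1313 backbone, which was modified here so that it expresses only a single sgRNA. It carries no Cas9 gene and no mammalian selection marker. Propagation in E. coli relies on a ColE1/pUC-type origin and an AmpR (β-lactamase) cassette driven by its own bla promoter. The catalogue entry lists the plasmid as low copy, whereas the annotation identifies the origin as a high-copy type, and the record does not resolve this discrepancy. A short attB1 fragment annotated upstream of the promoter appears to be a backbone remnant with no stated function.

The payload is a human U6 RNA polymerase III promoter followed by a 20-nt spacer targeting the human AAVS1 safe-harbor locus, fused to the Streptococcus pyogenes Cas9 gRNA scaffold. The target site was chosen next to an NGAG PAM rather than the canonical NGG. The guide is therefore meant to be paired with the altered-PAM "EQR" SpCas9 variant, which is supplied from a separate plasmid.

The stated purpose is to cut the AAVS1 locus for transgene integration. The depositor describes co-transfecting this plasmid with a nuclease expression plasmid and a homology donor so that the double-strand break is repaired by insertion of the donor cassette. The depositor comment names "HEK293 site 3" as the integration site, which does not match the AAVS1 target given elsewhere in the record. The plasmid was deposited with work on lineage tracing and analog recording in mammalian cells by single-site DNA writing.
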