Features (pLannotate 1.2.2; 6 found; start..end, strand, type, name):
     13..30      +  protein_bind   attB1 (fragment): mutant version of attB; recombination site for the Gateway® BP reaction BP Clonase™
     82..322     +  promoter       U6 promoter: RNA polymerase III promoter for human U6 snRNA
    351..426     +  misc_RNA       gRNA scaffold: guide RNA scaffold for the Streptococcus pyogenes CRISPR/Cas9 system
    530..1118    -  rep_origin     ori: high-copy-number ColE1/pMB1/pBR322/pUC origin of replication
   1289..2149    -  CDS            AmpR: β-lactamase; bla; confers resistance to ampicillin, carbenicillin, and related antibiotics
   2150..2254    -  promoter       AmpR promoter: bla
>Addgene plasmid #126447 | pTBL437 AAVS1 EQR sgRNA | addgene full sequence | sequence record 245954 | Addgene NGS Result
GACGTCGCTAGCTGTACAAAAAAGCAGGCTTTAAAGGAACCAATTCAGTCGACTGGATCCGGTACCAAGG
TCGGGCAGGAAGAGGGCCTATTTCCCATGATTCCTTCATATTTGCATATACGATACAAGGCTGTTAGAGA
GATAATTAGAATTAATTTGACTGTAAACACAAAGATATTAGTACAAAATACGTGACGTAGAAAGTAATAA
TTTCTTGGGTAGTTTGCAGTTTTAAAATTATGTTTTAAAATGGACTATCATATGCTTACCGTAACTTGAA
AGTATTTCGATTTCTTGGCTTTATATATCTTGTGGAAAGGACGAAACACCTAGTGGCCCCACTGTGGGGT
GTTTTAGAGCTAGAAATAGCAAGTTAAAATAAGGCTAGTCCGTTATCAACTTGAAAAAGTGGCACCGAGT
CGGTGCTTTTTTTAAGCTTGGGCCGCTCGAGGTACCTCTCTACATATGACATGTGAGCAAAAGGCCAGCA
AAAGGCCAGGAACCGTAAAAAGGCCGCGTTGCTGGCGTTTTTCCATAGGCTCCGCCCCCCTGACGAGCAT
CACAAAAATCGACGCTCAAGTCAGAGGTGGCGAAACCCGACAGGACTATAAAGATACCAGGCGTTTCCCC
CTGGAAGCTCCCTCGTGCGCTCTCCTGTTCCGACCCTGCCGCTTACCGGATACCTGTCCGCCTTTCTCCC
TTCGGGAAGCGTGGCGCTTTCTCATAGCTCACGCTGTAGGTATCTCAGTTCGGTGTAGGTCGTTCGCTCC
AAGCTGGGCTGTGTGCACGAACCCCCCGTTCAGCCCGACCGCTGCGCCTTATCCGGTAACTATCGTCTTG
AGTCCAACCCGGTAAGACACGACTTATCGCCACTGGCAGCAGCCACTGGTAACAGGATTAGCAGAGCGAG
GTATGTAGGCGGTGCTACAGAGTTCTTGAAGTGGTGGCCTAACTACGGCTACACTAGAAGAACAGTATTT
GGTATCTGCGCTCTGCTGAAGCCAGTTACCTTCGGAAAAAGAGTTGGTAGCTCTTGATCCGGCAAACAAA
CCACCGCTGGTAGCGGTGGTTTTTTTGTTTGCAAGCAGCAGATTACGCGCAGAAAAAAAGGATCTCAAGA
AGATCCTTTGATCTTTTCTACGGGGTCTGACGCTCAGTGGAACGAAAACTCACGTTAAGGGATTTTGGTC
ATGAGATTATCAAAAAGGATCTTCACCTAGATCCTTTTAAATTAAAAATGAAGTTTTAAATCAATCTAAA
GTATATATGAGTAAACTTGGTCTGACAGTTACCAATGCTTAATCAGTGAGGCACCTATCTCAGCGATCTG
TCTATTTCGTTCATCCATAGTTGCCTGACTCCCCGTCGTGTAGATAACTACGATACGGGAGGGCTTACCA
TCTGGCCCCAGTGCTGCAATGATACCGCGAGACCCACGCTCACCGGCTCCAGATTTATCAGCAATAAACC
AGCCAGCCGGAAGGGCCGAGCGCAGAAGTGGTCCTGCAACTTTATCCGCCTCCATCCAGTCTATTAATTG
TTGCCGGGAAGCTAGAGTAAGTAGTTCGCCAGTTAATAGTTTGCGCAACGTTGTTGCCATTGCTACAGGC
ATCGTGGTGTCACGCTCGTCGTTTGGTATGGCTTCATTCAGCTCCGGTTCCCAACGATCAAGGCGAGTTA
CATGATCCCCCATGTTGTGCAAAAAAGCGGTTAGCTCCTTCGGTCCTCCGATCGTTGTCAGAAGTAAGTT
GGCCGCAGTGTTATCACTCATGGTTATGGCAGCACTGCATAATTCTCTTACTGTCATGCCATCCGTAAGA
TGCTTTTCTGTGACTGGTGAGTACTCAACCAAGTCATTCTGAGAATAGTGTATGCGGCGACCGAGTTGCT
CTTGCCCGGCGTCAATACGGGATAATACCGCGCCACATAGCAGAACTTTAAAAGTGCTCATCATTGGAAA
ACGTTCTTCGGGGCGAAAACTCTCAAGGATCTTACCGCTGTTGAGATCCAGTTCGATGTAACCCACTCGT
GCACCCAACTGATCTTCAGCATCTTTTACTTTCACCAGCGTTTCTGGGTGAGCAAAAACAGGAAGGCAAA
ATGCCGCAAAAAAGGGAATAAGGGCGACACGGAAATGTTGAATACTCATACTCTTCCTTTTTCAATATTA
TTGAAGCATTTATCAGGGTTATTGTCTCATGAGCGGATACATATTTGAATGTATTTAGAAAAATAAACAA
ATAGGGGTTCCGCGCACATTTCCCCGAAAAGTGCCACCT
